>Addgene plasmid #53840 | KCNJ15_pCSdest | addgene partial sequence | sequence record 165442 | SP6 5'-ATTTAGGTGACACTATAG-3'
ATTCAAGGATCACAAGTTTGTACAAAAAAGCAGGCACCATGGATGCCATTCACATCGGCATGTCCAGCAC
CCCCCTGGTGAAGCACACTGCTGGGGCTGGGCTCAAGGCCAACAGACCCCGCGTCATGTCCAAGAGTGGG
CACAGCAACGTGAGAATTGACAAAGTGGATGGCATATACCTACTCTACCTGCAAGACCTGTGGACCACAG
TTATCGACATGAAGTGGAGATACAAACTCACCCTGTTCGCTGCCACTTTTGTGATGACCTGGTTCCTTTT
TGGAGTCATCTACTATGCCATCGCGTTTATTCATGGGGACTTAGAACCCGGTGAGCCCATTTCAAATCAT
ACCCCCTGCATCATGAAAGTGGACTCTCTCACTGGGGCGTTTCTCTTTTCCCTGGAATCCCAGACAACCA
TTGGCTATGGAGTCCGTTCCATCACAGAGGAATGTCCTCATGCCATCTTCCTGTTGGTTGCTCAGTTGGT
CATCACGACCTTGATTGAGATCTTCATCACCGGAACCTTCCTGGCCAAAATCGCCAGACCCAAAAAGCGG
GCTGAGACCATCAAGTTCAGCCACTGTGCAGTCATCACCAAGCAGAATGGGAAGCTGTGCTTGGTGATTC
AGGTAGCCAATATGAGGAAGAGCCTCTTGATTCAGTGCCAGCTCTCTGGCAAGCTCCTGCAGACCCACGT
CACCAAGGAGGGGGAGCGGATTCTCCTCAACCAAGCCACTGTCAAATTCCACGTGGACTCCTCCTCTGAG
AGCCCCTTCCTCATTCTGCCCATGACATTCTACCATGTGCTGGATGAGACGAGCCCCCTGAGAGACCTCA
CACCCCAAA
