>Addgene plasmid #53840 | KCNJ15_pCSdest | addgene partial sequence | sequence record 165443 | EBV-rev 5'-GTGGTTTGTCCAAACTCATC-3'
ATCGACTCACTATAGTTCTAGAGGCTCGAGAGGATCACCACTTTGTACAAGAAAGCTGGGTTTCAGACAT
TGCTCTGTTGTAATAAAAGTGTCCTCAGTTCTCTTTCCCTCTGATCCTCCTGCCTGTACTTCTCCTCGAG
TTGCTGTTTCTCAGAATCTGCACAGTAAAATGTGCAATCTGGGCTTTTCCGAATCTGTTCAAACTGACTG
AAATCAGCCACATATTTTCCATTTTTGGAGAGAGATACCACAGGCACAAACTCAAAACCCCAGTAGATTT
CCTCTGGGATATAAGATGTTCGGCTCTGGCAGACAGCGCTGGTGGATTCCACAGTGGCATTGAGGAGGAC
CACAAGCTCAAACTCCTTCTCCTTTAGGTTTTGGGGTGTGAGGTCTCTCAGGGGGCTCGTCTCATCCAGC
ACATGGTAGAATGTCATGGGCAGAATGAGGAAGGGGCTCTCAGAGGAGGAGTCCACGTGGAATTTGACAG
TGGCTTGGTTGAGGAGAATCCGCTCCCCCTCCTTGGTGACGTGGGTCTGCAGGAGCTTGCCAGAGAGCTG
GCACTGAATCAAGAGGCTCTTCCTCATATTGGCTACCTGAATCACCAAGCACAGCTTCCCATTCTGCTTG
GTGATGACTGCACAGTGGCTGAACTTGATGGTCTCAGCCCGCTTTTTGGGTCTGGCGATTTTGGCCAGGA
AGGTTCCGGTGATGAAGATCTCAATCAAGGTCGTGATGACCAACTGAGCAACCAACAGGAAGATGGCATG
AGGACATTCCTCTGTGATGGAACGGACTCCATAGCCAATGGTTGTCTGGGATTCCAGGGAAAAGAGAA
