[The description below was written by a language model from this plasmid's Addgene catalogue record.]
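Description:
KCNJ15_pCSdest is an expression clone carrying the human KCNJ15 coding sequence, which encodes an inwardly rectifying potassium channel subunit also known as Kir4.2, Kir1.3 or IRKK. The insert of about 1.1 kb was placed in the pCSDest backbone by Gateway recombination. pCSDest is a Gateway destination version of the pCS2-type vectors, listed at roughly 4.1 kb without insert, and the catalogue classifies the construct as a mammalian expression vector. It is maintained in E. coli as a high-copy plasmid under ampicillin selection. The record provides no feature table, so details such as the replication origin, polyadenylation signal and the recombination sites flanking the insert are not documented here. No epitope tag or reporter fusion is recorded.

Two promoters are recorded upstream of the insert, CMV and SP6, and they serve different purposes. The CMV promoter drives constitutive transcription by RNA polymerase II when the plasmid DNA is introduced into vertebrate cells. The SP6 bacteriophage promoter allows the same open reading frame to be transcribed in vitro into synthetic mRNA, typically for microinjection into embryos.

This dual arrangement fits the associated study, which surveyed how expressing human chromosome 21 genes affects early zebrafish (Danio rerio) development. KCNJ15 is presumably one member of that gene set. The construct is therefore suited to overexpressing human KCNJ15 either by mRNA injection into embryos or by transfection of cultured cells. The depositor's comment cites a RefSeq transcript accession, apparently as the reference for the insert.
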