Addgene plasmid #53840: KCNJ15_pCSdest
Depositing lab: Roger Reeves. Depositing organization: Johns Hopkins University and School of Medicine. Publication: Survey of Human Chromosome 21 Gene Expression Effects on Early Development in Danio rerio. Edie S, Zaghloul NA, Leitch CC, Klinedinst DK, Lebron J, Thole JF, McCallion AS, Katsanis N, Reeves RH. G3 (Bethesda). 2018 Jul 2;8(7):2215-2223. doi: 10.1534/g3.118.200144. PubMed 29760202.
Backbone
  Vector backbone: pCSDest
  Backbone manufacturer: Lawson Lab (Addgene Plasmid 22423)
  Backbone size w/o insert (bp): 4095
  Vector type: Mammalian Expression
Growth in bacteria
  Bacterial resistance: Ampicillin, 100 μg/mL
  Growth temperature: 37°C
  Growth strain: Top10
  Copy number: High Copy
Gene/Insert
  Gene/Insert name: KCNJ15
  Species: H. sapiens (human)
  Insert size (bp): 1128
  Entrez Gene: KCNJ15 (a.k.a. IRKK, KIR1.3, KIR4.2)
  Promoter: SP6 and CMV
  Cloning method: Gateway Cloning
  Sequencing primers: 5′ CMV-F; 3′ EBV-Rev
Terms and licenses: Academic/Nonprofit Terms; Industry Terms
Depositor comments: NM_002243
How to cite: KCNJ15_pCSdest was a gift from Roger Reeves (Addgene plasmid # 53840 ; http://n2t.net/addgene:53840 ; RRID:Addgene_53840)
